Addgene plasmid #42328: pRK5-HA-HBXIP
Depositing lab: David Sabatini. Depositing organization: Whitehead Institute for Biomedical Research. Publication: Ragulator Is a GEF for the Rag GTPases that Signal Amino Acid Levels to mTORC1. Bar-Peled L, Schweitzer LD, Zoncu R, Sabatini DM. Cell. 2012 Sep 14;150(6):1196-208. doi: 10.1016/j.cell.2012.07.032. PubMed 22980980.
Backbone
  Vector backbone: pRK5
  Backbone manufacturer: BD PharMingen
  Backbone size w/o insert (bp): 4661
  Vector type: Mammalian Expression
Growth in bacteria
  Bacterial resistance: Ampicillin, 100 μg/mL
  Growth temperature: 37°C
  Growth strain: DH5alpha
  Copy number: Unknown
Gene/Insert
  Gene/Insert name: HBXIP (alt names: LAMTOR5; late endosomal/lysosomal adaptor, MAPK and MTOR activator 5; XIP)
  Species: H. sapiens (human)
  GenBank ID: NM_006402.2 NP_006393.2
  Entrez Gene: LAMTOR5 (a.k.a. HBXIP, XIP)
  Promoter: CMV, SP6
  Tag / fusion protein: HA (N terminal on insert)
  Cloning method: Restriction Enzyme; 5′ cloning site EcoRI (not destroyed); 3′ cloning site HindIII (destroyed during cloning)
  Sequencing primers: 5′ Sp6; 3′ SV40pA-R
Terms and licenses: Academic/Nonprofit Terms; Industry Terms: Not Available to Industry
How to cite: pRK5-HA-HBXIP was a gift from David Sabatini (Addgene plasmid # 42328 ; http://n2t.net/addgene:42328 ; RRID:Addgene_42328)
