[The description below was written by a language model from this plasmid's Addgene catalogue record.]
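Description:
pRK5-HA-HBXIP is a mammalian expression plasmid built on the pRK5 backbone (about 4.7 kb without insert) that carries the human HBXIP coding sequence, now officially named LAMTOR5 (late endosomal/lysosomal adaptor, MAPK and MTOR activator 5; also called XIP). It is propagated in E. coli under ampicillin selection. The record lists the copy number as unknown, gives no details of the bacterial origin of replication, and mentions no mammalian selection marker, so on the recorded information the plasmid is best suited to transient transfection.

The insert was placed by restriction cloning, with the EcoRI site at the 5′ end retained and the HindIII site at the 3′ end destroyed. It is fused at its N terminus to an HA epitope tag, which allows the protein to be detected or immunoprecipitated with anti-HA antibodies. Two promoters are recorded. CMV is a strong constitutive promoter that drives expression in mammalian cells. SP6 is a bacteriophage promoter that can be used for in vitro transcription and also serves as the 5′ sequencing primer site. The 3′ sequencing primer anneals in an SV40 polyadenylation region, implying that an SV40 poly(A) signal terminates the transcript.

The associated publication concerns Ragulator acting as a guanine nucleotide exchange factor for the Rag GTPases, which signal amino acid levels to mTORC1. This fits use of the construct to express tagged HBXIP for interaction, localisation or functional studies of that pathway, although the record does not spell out specific applications. No feature table was provided, so this description rests on the catalogue fields alone.
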