>Addgene plasmid #42328 | pRK5-HA-HBXIP | addgene partial sequence | sequence record 58002 | SV40pA-R 5'-GAAATTTGTGATGCTATTGC-3'
TTATAAGCTGCAATAAACAAGTTGGGCCATGGCGGCCAAGCTGGGGATCCTTACTTACTTAGCGGCCGCT
CA
[255 nt withheld, positions 73-327]
CTCCAAGGTCGCCTCCATCCCACCCACCGACCACTCCGGCTCAGAACCCAGCGGCACGGCACGTCCTTCT
CCACCACAGGCCTCAGTCACTTGACGCGAGCGGGGCGTGGACCGTAACGGCGCCTCCAAAGGGACAAAAT
TGATCACGGTGCAACGTCCGCGTTCTTTACTGGAAAACATCACTGCGCTTCCGTCGCACAGAGCCTGACG
AAGGCTTGGGCTCCCCGCGCGGTGACCGTCGAGGTGACCTGCACCTGGCTCCATCGTCGACCCACCACCA
CCACCATTGAGATCTGCGTAGTCAGGCACATCATAGGGGTAGCCCATGGTGGCGCGAATGGCCTTGGTGA
AGAGACCGACTGTCGGTTCGGGAATTCAATCGATAGAACCGAGGTGCAGTTGGACCTGGGAGTGGACACC
TGTGGAGAGAAAGGCAAAGTGGATGTTATTCTATAGTGTCACCTAAATCGTATGTGTATGATACATAAGG
TTATGTATTAATTGTAGCCGCGTTCTAACGAAGCCAAGGGGGTGGGCCTATAGACTCTATAGGCGGTACT
TACGTCACTCTTGGCACGGGGAATCCGCGTTCCAATGCACCGTTCCCGGCCGCGGAGGCTGGATCGGTCC
CGGTGTCTTCTATGGAGGTCAAAACA
